Addgene plasmid #76321: PKD2 gRNA (BRDN0001146258)
Purpose: 3rd generation lentiviral gRNA plasmid targeting human PKD2
Depositing lab: John Doench & David Root. Depositing organization: Broad Institute. Publication: Optimized sgRNA design to maximize activity and minimize off-target effects of CRISPR-Cas9. Doench JG, Fusi N, Sullender M, Hegde M, Vaimberg EW, Donovan KF, Smith I, Tothova Z, Wilen C, Orchard R, Virgin HW, Listgarten J, Root DE. Nat Biotechnol. 2016 Jan 18. doi: 10.1038/nbt.3437. PubMed 26780180.
Backbone
  Vector backbone: lentiGuide-Puro
  Backbone manufacturer: Zhang Lab (Addgene plasmid # 52963)
  Vector type: Mammalian Expression, Lentiviral, CRISPR
  Selectable markers: Puromycin
Growth in bacteria
  Bacterial resistance: Ampicillin, 100 μg/mL
  Growth temperature: 37°C
  Growth strain: DH5alpha
  Copy number: High Copy
Gene/Insert
  Gene/Insert name: PKD2 (alt names: PKD2; NM_000297.3)
  gRNA/shRNA sequence: TCTGGATGTTGTGATCGTTG
  Species: H. sapiens (human)
  Entrez Gene: PKD2 (a.k.a. APKD2, PC2, PKD4, Pc-2, TRPP2)
  Promoter: hU6
  Cloning method: Unknown
  Sequencing primers: 5′ U6-F; 3′ pS2-R
Terms and licenses: Academic/Nonprofit Terms; Industry Terms: Not Available to Industry
Depositor comments: The gRNA was designed to target the following Genbank reference sequence(s): NM_000297.3. Note that this plasmid does NOT contain Cas9. It should be used in conjunction with lentiCas9-Blast (Addgene #52962) or otherwise with cell lines already expressing Cas9. Browse the full kinome gRNA library at http://www.addgene.org/pooled-library/broadgpp-human-kinome/ or visit http://www.broadinstitute.org/rnai/public/ for detailed protocols and information.
How to cite: PKD2 gRNA (BRDN0001146258) was a gift from John Doench & David Root (Addgene plasmid # 76321 ; http://n2t.net/addgene:76321 ; RRID:Addgene_76321)
