[The description below was written by a language model from this plasmid's Addgene catalogue record and pLannotate feature annotations shown in this document.]
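Description:
PKD2 gRNA (BRDN0001146258) is a third-generation lentiviral CRISPR guide plasmid built on the lentiGuide-Puro backbone and designed to target human PKD2 (polycystin-2, also known as TRPP2). It is about 8.3 kb and is propagated in E. coli as a high-copy plasmid through a ColE1/pUC-type origin with ampicillin selection (AmpR). An f1 origin, an SV40 origin and remnants of lac and T7/T3 promoter elements are carried over from the backbone.

The lentiviral transfer cassette begins with an RSV promoter fused to a truncated HIV-1 5' LTR, which makes genomic RNA production independent of Tat. It is followed by the Ψ packaging signal with a partial gag region, the Rev response element for Rev-dependent nuclear export, and a cPPT/CTS element that aids nuclear import. The cassette ends in a self-inactivating ΔU3 3' LTR. Within this unit, a human U6 RNA polymerase III promoter drives a 20-nt PKD2-specific spacer joined to the Streptococcus pyogenes Cas9 guide RNA scaffold. A separate EF-1α promoter with its intron A expresses puromycin N-acetyltransferase, followed by a WPRE to enhance transcript expression, so transduced mammalian cells can be selected with puromycin.

The plasmid does not encode Cas9. It is meant to be used with a separate Cas9 lentiviral vector or in cells that already express Cas9, where the guide directs cleavage of the PKD2 locus for gene knockout. The guide was designed against a PKD2 RefSeq transcript. It is an individual clone associated with a human kinome gRNA library that was designed using optimized sgRNA rules intended to maximize on-target activity and reduce off-target effects.
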