Features (pLannotate 1.2.2; 29 found; start..end, strand, type, name):
     14..80      +  CDS            small t antigen (fragment): SV40 (simian virus 40) small t antigen
    106..317     +  promoter       EF-1α core promoter: core promoter for human elongation factor EF-1α
    318..1256    +  intron         EF-1α intron A: intron upstream of the start codon of human EF-1α
   1278..1877    +  CDS            PuroR (fragment): puromycin N-acetyltransferase; pac from Streptomyces; confers resistance to puromycin
   1893..2481    +  misc_feature   WPRE: woodchuck hepatitis virus posttranscriptional regulatory element
   2532..2551    +  misc_feature   cPPT/CTS (fragment): central polypurine tract and central termination sequence of HIV-1
   2553..2786    +  LTR            3' LTR (ΔU3): self-inactivating 3' long terminal repeat (LTR) from HIV-1
   2864..2985    +  polyA_signal   SV40 poly(A) signal: SV40 polyadenylation signal
   3025..3160    +  rep_origin     SV40 ori: SV40 origin of replication
   3181..3199    -  promoter       T7 promoter: promoter for bacteriophage T7 RNA polymerase
   3207..3362    +  CDS            lacZα (fragment): LacZα fragment of β-galactosidase; lacZ fragment
   3367..3795    +  rep_origin     f1 ori (sequence partly withheld): f1 bacteriophage origin of replication; arrow indicates direction of (+) strand synthesis
   3848..3952    +  promoter       AmpR promoter: bla
   3953..4813    +  CDS            AmpR: β-lactamase; bla; confers resistance to ampicillin, carbenicillin, and related antibiotics
   4984..5572    +  rep_origin     ori: high-copy-number ColE1/pMB1/pBR322/pUC origin of replication
   5755..5847    +  CDS            lacI (fragment): lac repressor; lacI; The lac repressor binds to the lac operator to inhibit transcription in E. coli. This inhibition can be relieved by adding lactose or isopropyl-β-D-thiogalactopyranoside (IPTG).
   5860..5881    +  protein_bind   CAP binding site: CAP binding activates transcription in the presence of cAMP. E. coli catabolite activator protein
   5896..5926    +  promoter       lac promoter: promoter for the E. coli lac operon
   5934..5950    +  protein_bind   lac operator: The lac repressor binds to the lac operator to inhibit transcription in E. coli. This inhibition can be relieved by adding lactose or isopropyl-β-D-thiogalactopyranoside (IPTG). lac repressor encoded by lacI
   5995..6013    +  promoter       T3 promoter: promoter for bacteriophage T3 RNA polymerase
   6041..6267    +  promoter       RSV promoter: Rous sarcoma virus enhancer/promoter
   6268..6448    +  LTR            5' LTR (truncated): truncated 5' long terminal repeat (LTR) from HIV-1
   6495..6620    +  misc_feature   HIV-1 Ψ: packaging signal of human immunodeficiency virus type 1
   6604..6967    +  CDS            HIV-1 gag (fragment): gag protein from human immunodeficiency virus 1; gag
   7113..7346    +  misc_feature   RRE: The Rev response element (RRE) of HIV-1 allows for Rev-dependent mRNA export from the nucleus to the cytoplasm.
   7723..7749    +  CDS            Rev (fragment): human immunodeficiency virus 1 (HIV-1) Rev protein; rev; enhances nuclear export of unspliced and incompletely spliced viral mRNAs
   7753..7993    +  promoter       U6 promoter: RNA polymerase III promoter for human U6 snRNA
   8023..8098    +  misc_RNA       gRNA scaffold: guide RNA scaffold for the Streptococcus pyogenes CRISPR/Cas9 system
   8154..8271    +  misc_feature   cPPT/CTS: central polypurine tract and central termination sequence of HIV-1
>Addgene plasmid #76321 | PKD2 gRNA (BRDN0001146258) | addgene full sequence | sequence record 185616 | Addgene Assembled Sequence
CCCGGGTGCAAAGATGGATAAAGTTTTAAACAGAGAGGAATCTTTGCAGCTAATGGACCTTCTAGGTCTT
GAAAGGAGTGGGAATTGGCTCCGGTGCCCGTCAGTGGGCAGAGCGCACATCGCCCACAGTCCCCGAGAAG
TTGGGGGGAGGGGTCGGCAATTGATCCGGTGCCTAGAGAAGGTGGCGCGGGGTAAACTGGGAAAGTGATG
TCGTGTACTGGCTCCGCCTTTTTCCCGAGGGTGGGGGAGAACCGTATATAAGTGCAGTAGTCGCCGTGAA
CGTTCTTTTTCGCAACGGGTTTGCCGCCAGAACACAGGTAAGTGCCGTGTGTGGTTCCCGCGGGCCTGGC
CTCTTTACGGGTTATGGCCCTTGCGTGCCTTGAATTACTTCCACCTGGCTGCAGTACGTGATTCTTGATC
CCGAGCTTCGGGTTGGAAGTGGGTGGGAGAGTTCGAGGCCTTGCGCTTAAGGAGCCCCTTCGCCTCGTGC
TTGAGTTGAGGCCTGGCCTGGGCGCTGGGGCCGCCGCGTGCGAATCTGGTGGCACCTTCGCGCCTGTCTC
GCTGCTTTCGATAAGTCTCTAGCCATTTAAAATTTTTGATGACCTGCTGCGACGCTTTTTTTCTGGCAAG
ATAGTCTTGTAAATGCGGGCCAAGATCTGCACACTGGTATTTCGGTTTTTGGGGCCGCGGGCGGCGACGG
GGCCCGTGCGTCCCAGCGCACATGTTCGGCGAGGCGGGGCCTGCGAGCGCGGCCACCGAGAATCGGACGG
GGGTAGTCTCAAGCTGGCCGGCCTGCTCTGGTGCCTGGCCTCGCGCCGCCGTGTATCGCCCCGCCCTGGG
CGGCAAGGCTGGCCCGGTCGGCACCAGTTGCGTGAGCGGAAAGATGGCCGCTTCCCGGCCCTGCTGCAGG
GAGCTCAAAATGGAGGACGCGGCGCTCGGGAGAGCGGGCGGGTGAGTCACCCACACAAAGGAAAAGGGCC
TTTCCGTCCTCAGCCGTCGCTTCATGTGACTCCACGGAGTACCGGGCGCCGTCCAGGCACCTCGATTAGT
TCTCGAGCTTTTGGAGTACGTCGTCTTTAGGTTGGGGGGAGGGGTTTTATGCGATGGAGTTTCCCCACAC
TGAGTGGGTGGAGACTGAAGTTAGGCCAGCTTGGCACTTGATGTAATTCTCCTTGGAATTTGCCCTTTTT
GAGTTTGGATCTTGGTTCATTCTCAAGCCTCAGACAGTGGTTCAAAGTTTTTTTCTTCCATTTCAGGTGT
CGTGACGTACGGCCACCATGACCGAGTACAAGCCCACGGTGCGCCTCGCCACCCGCGACGACGTCCCCAG
GGCCGTACGCACCCTCGCCGCCGCGTTCGCCGACTACCCCGCCACGCGCCACACCGTCGATCCGGACCGC
CACATCGAGCGGGTCACCGAGCTGCAAGAACTCTTCCTCACGCGCGTCGGGCTCGACATCGGCAAGGTGT
GGGTCGCGGACGACGGCGCCGCCGTGGCGGTCTGGACCACGCCGGAGAGCGTCGAAGCGGGGGCGGTGTT
CGCCGAGATCGGCCCGCGCATGGCCGAGTTGAGCGGTTCCCGGCTGGCCGCGCAGCAACAGATGGAAGGC
CTCCTGGCGCCGCACCGGCCCAAGGAGCCCGCGTGGTTCCTGGCCACCGTCGGAGTCTCGCCCGACCACC
AGGGCAAGGGTCTGGGCAGCGCCGTCGTGCTCCCCGGAGTGGAGGCGGCCGAGCGCGCCGGGGTGCCCGC
CTTCCTGGAGACCTCCGCGCCCCGCAACCTCCCCTTCTACGAGCGGCTCGGCTTCACCGTCACCGCCGAC
GTCGAGGTGCCCGAAGGACCGCGCACCTGGTGCATGACCCGCAAGCCCGGTGCCTGAACGCGTTAAGTCG
ACAATCAACCTCTGGATTACAAAATTTGTGAAAGATTGACTGGTATTCTTAACTATGTTGCTCCTTTTAC
GCTATGTGGATACGCTGCTTTAATGCCTTTGTATCATGCTATTGCTTCCCGTATGGCTTTCATTTTCTCC
TCCTTGTATAAATCCTGGTTGCTGTCTCTTTATGAGGAGTTGTGGCCCGTTGTCAGGCAACGTGGCGTGG
TGTGCACTGTGTTTGCTGACGCAACCCCCACTGGTTGGGGCATTGCCACCACCTGTCAGCTCCTTTCCGG
GACTTTCGCTTTCCCCCTCCCTATTGCCACGGCGGAACTCATCGCCGCCTGCCTTGCCCGCTGCTGGACA
GGGGCTCGGCTGTTGGGCACTGACAATTCCGTGGTGTTGTCGGGGAAATCATCGTCCTTTCCTTGGCTGC
TCGCCTGTGTTGCCACCTGGATTCTGCGCGGGACGTCCTTCTGCTACGTCCCTTCGGCCCTCAATCCAGC
GGACCTTCCTTCCCGCGGCCTGCTGCCGGCTCTGCGGCCTCTTCCGCGTCTTCGCCTTCGCCCTCAGACG
AGTCGGATCTCCCTTTGGGCCGCCTCCCCGCGTCGACTTTAAGACCAATGACTTACAAGGCAGCTGTAGA
TCTTAGCCACTTTTTAAAAGAAAAGGGGGGACTGGAAGGGCTAATTCACTCCCAACGAAGACAAGATCTG
CTTTTTGCTTGTACTGGGTCTCTCTGGTTAGACCAGATCTGAGCCTGGGAGCTCTCTGGCTAACTAGGGA
ACCCACTGCTTAAGCCTCAATAAAGCTTGCCTTGAGTGCTTCAAGTAGTGTGTGCCCGTCTGTTGTGTGA
CTCTGGTAACTAGAGATCCCTCAGACCCTTTTAGTCAGTGTGGAAAATCTCTAGCAGTACGTATAGTAGT
TCATGTCATCTTATTATTCAGTATTTATAACTTGCAAAGAAATGAATATCAGAGAGTGAGAGGAACTTGT
TTATTGCAGCTTATAATGGTTACAAATAAAGCAATAGCATCACAAATTTCACAAATAAAGCATTTTTTTC
ACTGCATTCTAGTTGTGGTTTGTCCAAACTCATCAATGTATCTTATCATGTCTGGCTCTAGCTATCCCGC
CCCTAACTCCGCCCATCCCGCCCCTAACTCCGCCCAGTTCCGCCCATTCTCCGCCCCATGGCTGACTAAT
TTTTTTTATTTATGCAGAGGCCGAGGCCGCCTCGGCCTCTGAGCTATTCCAGAAGTAGTGAGGAGGCTTT
TTTGGAGGCCTAGGGACGTACCCAATTCGCCCTATAGTGAGTCGTATTACGCGCGCTCACTGGCCGTCGT
TTTACAACGTCGTGACTGGGAAAACCCTGGCGTTACCCAACTTAATCGCCTTGCAGCACATCCCCCTTTC
GCCAGCTGGCGTAATAGCGAAGAGGCCCGCACCGATCGCCCTTCCCAACAGTTGCGCAGCCTGAATGGCG
AATGGG
[124 nt withheld, positions 3367-3490]
C
[91 nt withheld, positions 3492-3582]
A
[49 nt withheld, positions 3584-3632]
CCTTTGACGTTGGAGTCCACGTTCTTT
[37 nt withheld, positions 3660-3696]
ACCCTATCTCGGTCTATTCTTTTGATTTATAAGGGATTTTGCCGATTTCGGCCTATTGGTTAAAAAATGA
GCTGATTTAACAAAAATTTAACGCGAATTTTAACAAAATATTAACGCTTACAATTTAGGTGGCACTTTTC
GGGGAAATGTGCGCGGAACCCCTATTTGTTTATTTTTCTAAATACATTCAAATATGTATCCGCTCATGAG
ACAATAACCCTGATAAATGCTTCAATAATATTGAAAAAGGAAGAGTATGAGTATTCAACATTTCCGTGTC
GCCCTTATTCCCTTTTTTGCGGCATTTTGCCTTCCTGTTTTTGCTCACCCAGAAACGCTGGTGAAAGTAA
AAGATGCTGAAGATCAGTTGGGTGCACGAGTGGGTTACATCGAACTGGATCTCAACAGCGGTAAGATCCT
TGAGAGTTTTCGCCCCGAAGAACGTTTTCCAATGATGAGCACTTTTAAAGTTCTGCTATGTGGCGCGGTA
TTATCCCGTATTGACGCCGGGCAAGAGCAACTCGGTCGCCGCATACACTATTCTCAGAATGACTTGGTTG
AGTACTCACCAGTCACAGAAAAGCATCTTACGGATGGCATGACAGTAAGAGAATTATGCAGTGCTGCCAT
AACCATGAGTGATAACACTGCGGCCAACTTACTTCTGACAACGATCGGAGGACCGAAGGAGCTAACCGCT
TTTTTGCACAACATGGGGGATCATGTAACTCGCCTTGATCGTTGGGAACCGGAGCTGAATGAAGCCATAC
CAAACGACGAGCGTGACACCACGATGCCTGTAGCAATGGCAACAACGTTGCGCAAACTATTAACTGGCGA
ACTACTTACTCTAGCTTCCCGGCAACAATTAATAGACTGGATGGAGGCGGATAAAGTTGCAGGACCACTT
CTGCGCTCGGCCCTTCCGGCTGGCTGGTTTATTGCTGATAAATCTGGAGCCGGTGAGCGTGGGTCTCGCG
GTATCATTGCAGCACTGGGGCCAGATGGTAAGCCCTCCCGTATCGTAGTTATCTACACGACGGGGAGTCA
GGCAACTATGGATGAACGAAATAGACAGATCGCTGAGATAGGTGCCTCACTGATTAAGCATTGGTAACTG
TCAGACCAAGTTTACTCATATATACTTTAGATTGATTTAAAACTTCATTTTTAATTTAAAAGGATCTAGG
TGAAGATCCTTTTTGATAATCTCATGACCAAAATCCCTTAACGTGAGTTTTCGTTCCACTGAGCGTCAGA
CCCCGTAGAAAAGATCAAAGGATCTTCTTGAGATCCTTTTTTTCTGCGCGTAATCTGCTGCTTGCAAACA
AAAAAACCACCGCTACCAGCGGTGGTTTGTTTGCCGGATCAAGAGCTACCAACTCTTTTTCCGAAGGTAA
CTGGCTTCAGCAGAGCGCAGATACCAAATACTGTTCTTCTAGTGTAGCCGTAGTTAGGCCACCACTTCAA
GAACTCTGTAGCACCGCCTACATACCTCGCTCTGCTAATCCTGTTACCAGTGGCTGCTGCCAGTGGCGAT
AAGTCGTGTCTTACCGGGTTGGACTCAAGACGATAGTTACCGGATAAGGCGCAGCGGTCGGGCTGAACGG
GGGGTTCGTGCACACAGCCCAGCTTGGAGCGAACGACCTACACCGAACTGAGATACCTACAGCGTGAGCT
ATGAGAAAGCGCCACGCTTCCCGAAGGGAGAAAGGCGGACAGGTATCCGGTAAGCGGCAGGGTCGGAACA
GGAGAGCGCACGAGGGAGCTTCCAGGGGGAAACGCCTGGTATCTTTATAGTCCTGTCGGGTTTCGCCACC
TCTGACTTGAGCGTCGATTTTTGTGATGCTCGTCAGGGGGGCGGAGCCTATGGAAAAACGCCAGCAACGC
GGCCTTTTTACGGTTCCTGGCCTTTTGCTGGCCTTTTGCTCACATGTTCTTTCCTGCGTTATCCCCTGAT
TCTGTGGATAACCGTATTACCGCCTTTGAGTGAGCTGATACCGCTCGCCGCAGCCGAACGACCGAGCGCA
GCGAGTCAGTGAGCGAGGAAGCGGAAGAGCGCCCAATACGCAAACCGCCTCTCCCCGCGCGTTGGCCGAT
TCATTAATGCAGCTGGCACGACAGGTTTCCCGACTGGAAAGCGGGCAGTGAGCGCAACGCAATTAATGTG
AGTTAGCTCACTCATTAGGCACCCCAGGCTTTACACTTTATGCTTCCGGCTCGTATGTTGTGTGGAATTG
TGAGCGGATAACAATTTCACACAGGAAACAGCTATGACCATGATTACGCCAAGCGCGCAATTAACCCTCA
CTAAAGGGAACAAAAGCTGGAGCTGCAAGCTTAATGTAGTCTTATGCAATACTCTTGTAGTCTTGCAACA
TGGTAACGATGAGTTAGCAACATGCCTTACAAGGAGAGAAAAAGCACCGTGCATGCCGATTGGTGGAAGT
AAGGTGGTACGATCGTGCCTTATTAGGAAGGCAACAGACGGGTCTGACATGGATTGGACGAACCACTGAA
TTGCCGCATTGCAGAGATATTGTATTTAAGTGCCTAGCTCGATACATAAACGGGTCTCTCTGGTTAGACC
AGATCTGAGCCTGGGAGCTCTCTGGCTAACTAGGGAACCCACTGCTTAAGCCTCAATAAAGCTTGCCTTG
AGTGCTTCAAGTAGTGTGTGCCCGTCTGTTGTGTGACTCTGGTAACTAGAGATCCCTCAGACCCTTTTAG
TCAGTGTGGAAAATCTCTAGCAGTGGCGCCCGAACAGGGACTTGAAAGCGAAAGGGAAACCAGAGGAGCT
CTCTCGACGCAGGACTCGGCTTGCTGAAGCGCGCACGGCAAGAGGCGAGGGGCGGCGACTGGTGAGTACG
CCAAAAATTTTGACTAGCGGAGGCTAGAAGGAGAGAGATGGGTGCGAGAGCGTCAGTATTAAGCGGGGGA
GAATTAGATCGCGATGGGAAAAAATTCGGTTAAGGCCAGGGGGAAAGAAAAAATATAAATTAAAACATAT
AGTATGGGCAAGCAGGGAGCTAGAACGATTCGCAGTTAATCCTGGCCTGTTAGAAACATCAGAAGGCTGT
AGACAAATACTGGGACAGCTACAACCATCCCTTCAGACAGGATCAGAAGAACTTAGATCATTATATAATA
CAGTAGCAACCCTCTATTGTGTGCATCAAAGGATAGAGATAAAAGACACCAAGGAAGCTTTAGACAAGAT
AGAGGAAGAGCAAAACAAAAGTAAGACCACCGCACAGCAAGCGGCCGCTGATCTTCAGACCTGGAGGAGG
AGATATGAGGGACAATTGGAGAAGTGAATTATATAAATATAAAGTAGTAAAAATTGAACCATTAGGAGTA
GCACCCACCAAGGCAAAGAGAAGAGTGGTGCAGAGAGAAAAAAGAGCAGTGGGAATAGGAGCTTTGTTCC
TTGGGTTCTTGGGAGCAGCAGGAAGCACTATGGGCGCAGCGTCAATGACGCTGACGGTACAGGCCAGACA
ATTATTGTCTGGTATAGTGCAGCAGCAGAACAATTTGCTGAGGGCTATTGAGGCGCAACAGCATCTGTTG
CAACTCACAGTCTGGGGCATCAAGCAGCTCCAGGCAAGAATCCTGGCTGTGGAAAGATACCTAAAGGATC
AACAGCTCCTGGGGATTTGGGGTTGCTCTGGAAAACTCATTTGCACCACTGCTGTGCCTTGGAATGCTAG
TTGGAGTAATAAATCTCTGGAACAGATTTGGAATCACACGACCTGGATGGAGTGGGACAGAGAAATTAAC
AATTACACAAGCTTAATACACTCCTTAATTGAAGAATCGCAAAACCAGCAAGAAAAGAATGAACAAGAAT
TATTGGAATTAGATAAATGGGCAAGTTTGTGGAATTGGTTTAACATAACAAATTGGCTGTGGTATATAAA
ATTATTCATAATGATAGTAGGAGGCTTGGTAGGTTTAAGAATAGTTTTTGCTGTACTTTCTATAGTGAAT
AGAGTTAGGCAGGGATATTCACCATTATCGTTTCAGACCCACCTCCCAACCCCGAGGGGACCCAGAGAGG
GCCTATTTCCCATGATTCCTTCATATTTGCATATACGATACAAGGCTGTTAGAGAGATAATTAGAATTAA
TTTGACTGTAAACACAAAGATATTAGTACAAAATACGTGACGTAGAAAGTAATAATTTCTTGGGTAGTTT
GCAGTTTTAAAATTATGTTTTAAAATGGACTATCATATGCTTACCGTAACTTGAAAGTATTTCGATTTCT
TGGCTTTATATATCTTGTGGAAAGGACGAAACACCGTCTGGATGTTGTGATCGTTGGTTTTAGAGCTAGA
AATAGCAAGTTAAAATAAGGCTAGTCCGTTATCAACTTGAAAAAGTGGCACCGAGTCGGTGCTTTTTTAA
GCTTGGCGTAACTAGATCTTGAGACAAATGGCAGTATTCATCCACAATTTTAAAAGAAAAGGGGGGATTG
GGGGGTACAGTGCAGGGGAAAGAATAGTAGACATAATAGCAACAGACATACAAACTAAAGAATTACAAAA
ACAAATTACAAAAATTCAAAATTTTCGGGTTTATTACAGGGACAGCAGAGATCCACTTTGGCGCCGGCTC
GAGGGGG
