>Addgene plasmid #76321 | PKD2 gRNA (BRDN0001146258) | depositor partial sequence | sequence record 143781 | Target Sequence
TCTGGATGTTGTGATCGTTG
