>Addgene plasmid #76321 | PKD2 gRNA (BRDN0001146258) | addgene partial sequence | sequence record 185615 | hU6-F
TAGAAAGTAATAATTTCTTGGGTAGTTTGCAGTTTTAAAATTATGTTTTAAAATGGACTATCATATGCTT
ACCGTAACTTGAAAGTATTTCGATTTCTTGGCTTTATATATCTTGTGGAAAGGACGAAACACCGTCTGGA
TGTTGTGATCGTTGGTTTTAGAGCTAGAAATAGCAAGTTAAAATAAGGCTAGTCCGTTATCAACTTGAAA
AAGTGGCACCGAGTCGGTGCTTTTTTAAGCTTGGCGTAACTAGATCTTGAGACAAATGGCAGTATTCATC
CACAATTTTAAAAGAAAAGGGGGGATTGGGGGGTACAGTGCAGGGGAAAGAATAGTAGACATAATAGCAA
CAGACATACAAACTAAAGAATTACAAAAACAAATTACAAAAATTCAAAATTTTCGGGTTTATTACAGGGA
CAGCAGAGATCCACTTTGGCGCCGGCTCGAGGGGGCCCGGGTGCAAAGATGGATAAAGTTTTAAACAGAG
AGGAATCTTTGCAGCTAATGGACCTTCTAGGTCTTGAAAGGAGTGGGAATTGGCTCCGGTGCCCGTCAGT
GGGCAGAGCG
